>Addgene plasmid #221516 | PSMC2_GFP_Cterm | addgene full sequence | sequence record 439441 | Addgene NGS Result
[65 nt withheld, positions 1-65]
GGGGATACCCCCTAGAGCCCCAGCTGGTTCTTTCCGCCTCAGAAGCCATAGAGCCCACCGCATCCCCAGC
ATGCCTGCTATTGTCTTCCCAATCCTCCCCCTTGCTGTCCTGCCCCACCCCACCCCCCAGAATAGAATGA
CACCTACTCAGACAATGCGATGCAATTTCCTCATTTTATTAGGAAAGGACAGTGGGAGTGGCACCTTCCA
GGGTCAAGGAAGGCACGGGGGAGGGGCAAACAACAGATGGCTGGCAACTAGAAGGCACAGTCGAGGCTGA
TCAGCGGGTTTAAACGGGCCCTCTAGACTCGAGTCACTATTACTTGTACAGCTCGTCCATGCCGAGAGTG
ATCCCGGCGGCGGTCACGAACTCCTTAAGGACCATGTGATCGCGCTTCTCGTTGGGGTCTTTGCTCAGGG
CGGACTGGGTGCTCAGGTAGTGGTTGTCGGGCAGCAGCACGGGGCCGTCGCCGATGGGGGTGTTCTGCTG
GTAGTGGTCGGCGAGCTGCACGCTGCCGTCCTCGATGTTGTGGCGGATCTTGAAGTTCACCTTGATGCCG
TTCTTCTGCTTGTCGGCCATGATATAGACGTTGTGGCTGTTGTAGTTGTACTCCAGCTTGTGCCCCAGGA
TGTTGCCGTCCTCCTTGAAGTCGATGCCCTTCAGCTCGATGCGGTTCACCAGGGTGTCGCCCTCGAACTT
CACCTCGGCGCGGGTCTTGTAGTTGCCGTCGTCCTTGAAGAAGATGGTGCGCTCCTGGACGTAGCCTTCG
GGCATGGCGGACTTGAAGAAGTCGTGCTGCTTCATGTGGTCGGGGTAGCGGCTGAAGCACTGCACGCCGT
AGGTCAGGGTGGTCACGAGGGTGGGCCAGGGCACGGGCAGCTTGCCGGTGGTGCAGATGAACTTCAGGGT
CAGCTTGCCGTAGGTGGCATCGCCCTCGCCCTCGCCGGACACGCTGAACTTGTGGCCGTTTACGTCGCCG
TCCAGCTCGACCAGGATGGGCACCACCCCGGTGAACAGCTCCTCGCCCTTGCTCACCATGGTGGTACCTT
CACCTTGAAAATATAAATTTTCGCGGCCGCGGCA
[1299 nt withheld, positions 1150-2448]
GCAGGCCTCCTAAGCTTAAGTTTAAACGCTAGAGTCCGGAGGCTGGATCGGTCCCGGTGTCTTCTATGGA
GGTCAAAACAGCGTGGATGGCGTCTCCAGGCGATCTGACGGTTCACTAAACGAGCTCGTCGACGATCTCT
ATCACTGATAGGGAGATCTCTATCACTGATAGGGAGAGCTCTGCTTATATAGACCTCCCACCGTACACGC
CTACCGCCCATTTGCGTCAATGGGGCGGAGTTGTTACGACATTTTGGAAAGTCCCGTTGATTTTGGTGCC
AAAACAAACTCCCATTGACGTCAATGGGGTGGAGACTTGGAAATCCCCGTGAGTCAAACCGCTATCCACG
CCCATTGATGTACTGCCAAAACCGCATCACCATGGTAATAGCGATGACTAATACGTAGATGTACTGCCAA
GTAGGAAAGTCCCATAAGGTCATGTACTGGGCATAATGCCAGGCGGGCCATTTACCGTCATTGACGTCAA
TAGGGGGCGTACTTGGCATATGATACACTTGATGTACTGCCAAGTGGGCAGTTTACCGTAAATACTCCAC
CCATTGACGTCAATGGAAAGTCCCTATTGGCGTTACTATGGGAACATACGTCATTATTGACGTCAATGGG
CGGGGGTCGTTGGGCGGTCAGCCAGGCGGGCCATTTACCGTAAGTTATGTAACGCGGAACTCCATATATG
GGCTATGAACTAATGACCCCGTAATTGATTACTATTAATAACTAGTCAATAATCAATGTCAACGCGTATA
TCTGGCCCGTACATCGCGAAGCAGCGCAAAACGCCTAACCCTAAGCAGATTCTTCATGCAATTGTCGGTC
AAGCCTTGCCTTGTTGTAGCTTAAATTTTGCTCGCGCACTACTCAGCGACCTCCAACACACAAGCAGGGA
GCAGATACTGGCTTAACTATGCGGCATCAGAGCAGATTGTACTGAGAGTGCACCATAGGGGATCGGGAGA
TCTCCCGATCCGTCGACGTCAGGTGGCACTTTTCGGGGAAATGTGCGCGGAACCCCTATTTGTTTATTTT
TCTAAATACATTCAAATATGTATCCGCTCATGAGACAATAACCCTGATAAATGCTTCAATAATATTGAAA
AAGGAAGAGTATGAGTATTCAACATTTCCGTGTCGCCCTTATTCCCTTTTTTGCGGCATTTTGCCTTCCT
GTTTTTGCTCACCCAGAAACGCTGGTGAAAGTAAAAGATGCTGAAGATCAGTTGGGTGCACGAGTGGGTT
ACATCGAACTGGATCTCAACAGCGGTAAGATCCTTGAGAGTTTTCGCCCCGAAGAACGTTTTCCAATGAT
GAGCACTTTTAAAGTTCTGCTATGTGGCGCGGTATTATCCCGTATTGACGCCGGGCAAGAGCAACTCGGT
CGCCGCATACACTATTCTCAGAATGACTTGGTTGAGTACTCACCAGTCACAGAAAAGCATCTTACGGATG
GCATGACAGTAAGAGAATTATGCAGTGCTGCCATAACCATGAGTGATAACACTGCGGCCAACTTACTTCT
GACAACGATCGGAGGACCGAAGGAGCTAACCGCTTTTTTGCACAACATGGGGGATCATGTAACTCGCCTT
GATCGTTGGGAACCGGAGCTGAATGAAGCCATACCAAACGACGAGCGTGACACCACGATGCCTGTAGCAA
TGGCAACAACGTTGCGCAAACTATTAACTGGCGAACTACTTACTCTAGCTTCCCGGCAACAATTAATAGA
CTGGATGGAGGCGGATAAAGTTGCAGGACCACTTCTGCGCTCGGCCCTTCCGGCTGGCTGGTTTATTGCT
GATAAATCTGGAGCCGGTGAGCGTGGGTCTCGCGGTATCATTGCAGCACTGGGGCCAGATGGTAAGCCCT
CCCGTATCGTAGTTATCTACACGACGGGGAGTCAGGCAACTATGGATGAACGAAATAGACAGATCGCTGA
GATAGGTGCCTCACTGATTAAGCATTGGTAACTGTCAGACCAAGTTTACTCATATATACTTTAGATTGAT
TTAAAACTTCATTTTTAATTTAAAAGGATCTAGGTGAAGATCCTTTTTGATAATCTCATGACCAAAATCC
CTTAACGTGAGTTTTCGTTCCACTGAGCGTCAGACCCCGTAGAAAAGATCAAAGGATCTTCTTGAGATCC
TTTTTTTCTGCGCGTAATCTGCTGCTTGCAAACAAAAAAACCACCGCTACCAGCGGTGGTTTGTTTGCCG
GATCAAGAGCTACCAACTCTTTTTCCGAAGGTAACTGGCTTCAGCAGAGCGCAGATACCAAATACTGTTC
TTCTAGTGTAGCCGTAGTTAGGCCACCACTTCAAGAACTCTGTAGCACCGCCTACATACCTCGCTCTGCT
AATCCTGTTACCAGTGGCTGCTGCCAGTGGCGATAAGTCGTGTCTTACCGGGTTGGACTCAAGACGATAG
TTACCGGATAAGGCGCAGCGGTCGGGCTGAACGGGGGGTTCGTGCACACAGCCCAGCTTGGAGCGAACGA
CCTACACCGAACTGAGATACCTACAGCGTGAGCTATGAGAAAGCGCCACGCTTCCCGAAGGGAGAAAGGC
GGACAGGTATCCGGTAAGCGGCAGGGTCGGAACAGGAGAGCGCACGAGGGAGCTTCCAGGGGGAAACGCC
TGGTATCTTTATAGTCCTGTCGGGTTTCGCCACCTCTGACTTGAGCGTCGATTTTTGTGATGCTCGTCAG
GGGGGCGGAGCCTATGGAAAAACGCCAGCAACGCGGCCTTTTTACGGTTCCTGGCCTTTTGCTGGCCTTT
TGCTCACATGTTCTTTCCTGCGTTATCCCCTGATTCTGTGGATAACCGTATTACCGCCTTTGAGTGAGCT
GATACCGCTCGCCGCAGCCGAACGACCGAGCGCAGCGAGTCAGTGAGCGAGGAAGCGGAAGAGCGCCCAA
TACGCAAACCGCCTCTCCCCGCGCGTTGGCCGATTCATTAATGCAGCTGGCACGACAGGTTTCCCGACTG
GAAAGCGGGCAGTGAGCGCAACGCAATTAATGTGAGTTAGCTCACTCATTAGGCACCCCAGGCTTTACAC
TTTATGCTTCCGGCTCGTATGTTGTGTGGAATTGTGAGCGGATAACAATTTCACACAGGAAACAGCTATG
ACCATGATTACGCCAAGCTCTAGCTAGAGGTCGACGGTATACAGACATGATAAGATACATTGATGAGTTT
GGACAAACCACAACTAGAATGCAGTGAAAAAAATGCTTTATTTGTGAAATTTGTGATGCTATTGCTTTAT
TTGTAACCATTATAAGCTGCAATAAACAAGTTGGGGTGGGCGAAGAACTCCAGCATGAGATCCCCGCGCT
GGAGGATCATCCAGCCGGCGTCCCGGAAAACGATTCCGAAGCCCAACCTTTCATAGAAGGCGGCGGTGGA
ATCGAAATCTCGTAGTACGTGCTATTCCTTTGCCCTCGGACGAGTGCTGGGGCGTCGGTTTCCACTATCG
GCGAGTACTTCTACACAGCCATCGGTCCAGACGGCCGCGCTTCTGCGGGCGATTTGTGTACGCCCGACAG
TCCCGGCTCCGGATCGGACGATTGCGTCGCATCGACCCTGCGCCCAAGCTGCATCATCGAAATTGCCGTC
AACCAAGCTCTGATAGAGTTGGTCAAGACCAATGCGGAGCATATACGCCCGGAGCCGCGGCGATCCTGCA
AGCTCCGGATGCCTCCGCTCGAAGTAGCGCGTCTGCTGCTCCATACAAGCCAACCACGGCCTCCAGAAGA
AGATGTTGGCGACCTCGTATTGGGAATCCCCGAACATCGCCTCGCTCCAGTCAATGACCGCTGTTATGCG
GCCATTGTCCGTCAGGACATTGTTGGAGCCGAAATCCGCGTGCACGAGGTGCCGGACTTCGGGGCAGTCC
TCGGCCCAAAGCATCAGCTCATCGAGAGCCTGCGCGACGGACGCACTGACGGTGTCGTCCATCACAGTTT
GCCAGTGATACACATGGGGATCAGCAATCGCGCATATGAAATCACGCCATGTAGTGTATTGACCGATTCC
TTGCGGTCCGAATGGGCCGAACCCGCTCGTCTGGCTAAGATCGGCCGCAGCGATCGCATCCATGGCCTCC
GCGACCGGCTGCAGAACAGCGGGCAGTTCGGTTTCAGGCAGGTCTTGCAACGTGACACCCTGTGCACGGC
GGGAGATGCAATAGGTCAGGCTCTCGCTGAATTCCCCAATGTCAAGCACTTCCGGAATCGGGAGCGCGGC
CGATGCAAAGTGCCGATAAACATAACGATCTTTGTAGAAACCATCGGCGCAGCTATTTACCCGCAGGACA
TATCCACGCCCTCCTACATCGAAGCTGAAAGCACGAGATTCTTCGCCCTCCGAGAGCTGCATCAGGTCGG
AGACGCTGTCGAACTTTTCGATCAGAAACTTCTCGACAGACGTCGCGGTGAGTTCAGGCTTTTTGGCCAA
GGAAGTTCCTATACTTTCTAGAGAATAGGAACTTCGGAATAGGAACTTCTAGGTACGTGAACCATCACCC
T
[91 nt withheld, positions 7000-7090]
G
[59 nt withheld, positions 7092-7150]
Features (pLannotate 1.2.2; 22 found; start..end, strand, type, name):
     86..107     -  promoter       SV40 promoter (fragment): SV40 enhancer and early promoter
    111..335     -  polyA_signal   bGH poly(A) signal: bovine growth hormone polyadenylation signal
    385..1104    -  CDS            EGFP: the original enhanced GFP (Yang et al., 1996) mammalian codon-optimized
   1150..2448    -  CDS            PSMC2 (sequence withheld): PRS7_HUMAN - Also known as MSS1. Experimental evidence at protein level: Swiss-Prot protein existence level 1. Component of the 26S proteasome, a multiprotein complex involved in the ATP-dependent degradation of ubiquitinated proteins. This complex plays a key role in the maintenance of protein homeostasis by removing misfolded or damaged proteins, which could impair cellular functions, and by removing proteins whose functions are no longer required. Therefore, the proteasome participates in numerous cellular processes, including cell cycle progression, apoptosis, or DNA damage repair. PSMC2 b
   2542..2575    -  promoter       TRE3GV promoter (fragment): 3rd-generation Tet-responsive promoter that can be activated by binding of Tet-On® 3G, optimized for retroviral and lentiviral vectors
   2583..2602    -  promoter       PLtetO-1 promoter (fragment): modified phage lambda PL promoter with tet operator sites (Lutz and Bujard, 1997)
   2604..2623    -  promoter       PLtetO-1 promoter (fragment): modified phage lambda PL promoter with tet operator sites (Lutz and Bujard, 1997)
   2625..2828    -  promoter       CMV promoter: human cytomegalovirus (CMV) immediate early promoter
   2829..3208    -  enhancer       CMV enhancer: human cytomegalovirus immediate early enhancer
   3363..3415    +  misc_feature   bom (fragment): basis of mobility region from pBR322
   3474..3578    +  promoter       AmpR promoter: bla
   3579..4439    +  CDS            AmpR: β-lactamase; bla; confers resistance to ampicillin, carbenicillin, and related antibiotics
   4610..5198    +  rep_origin     ori: high-copy-number ColE1/pMB1/pBR322/pUC origin of replication
   5381..5473    +  CDS            lacI (fragment): lac repressor; lacI; The lac repressor binds to the lac operator to inhibit transcription in E. coli. This inhibition can be relieved by adding lactose or isopropyl-β-D-thiogalactopyranoside (IPTG).
   5486..5507    +  protein_bind   CAP binding site: CAP binding activates transcription in the presence of cAMP. E. coli catabolite activator protein
   5522..5552    +  promoter       lac promoter: promoter for the E. coli lac operon
   5560..5576    +  protein_bind   lac operator: The lac repressor binds to the lac operator to inhibit transcription in E. coli. This inhibition can be relieved by adding lactose or isopropyl-β-D-thiogalactopyranoside (IPTG). lac repressor encoded by lacI
   5649..5770    -  polyA_signal   SV40 poly(A) signal: SV40 polyadenylation signal
   5765..5890    -  CDS            ble (fragment): BLE_KLEPN - Experimental evidence at protein level: Swiss-Prot protein existence level 1. Binding protein with a strong affinity to the bleomycin family of antibiotics. Binds to CL990; an antimitotic-antibiotic compound. From Klebsiella pneumoniae.
   5900..6922    -  CDS            HygR: aminoglycoside phosphotransferase from E. coli; aph(4)-Ia; confers resistance to hygromycin
   6930..6977    -  protein_bind   FRT: FLP-mediated recombination occurs in the 8-bp core sequence TCTAGAAA (Turan and Bode, 2011). FLP recombinase from the Saccharomyces cerevisiae 2μ plasmid
   6982..65      -  rep_origin     f1 ori (fragment) (across the origin) (sequence partly withheld): f1 bacteriophage origin of replication; arrow indicates direction of (+) strand synthesis
