[The description below was written by a language model from this plasmid's Addgene catalogue record and pLannotate feature annotations shown in this document.]
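Description:
PSMC2_GFP_Cterm is a mammalian expression plasmid encoding human PSMC2 (also known as RPT1, MSS1 or S7), an ATPase subunit of the 26S proteasome, fused at its C terminus to EGFP. The full sequenced construct is about 7.15 kb, consistent with a roughly 1.3 kb PSMC2 insert in a backbone of about 5.8 kb named GFP_Cterm. In bacteria it is maintained at high copy through a ColE1/pUC-type origin and selected with ampicillin via the β-lactamase gene. A partial f1 origin and leftover lac regulatory fragments are also present as backbone remnants.

The fusion is driven by the CMV immediate-early enhancer and promoter. Directly downstream of the promoter, the annotation picks up short fragments matching tet operator-containing promoters, which suggests a CMV promoter with tandem tet operators that would be tetracycline-regulated in cells expressing the Tet repressor. The record itself does not state that expression is inducible. Transcription terminates at a bovine growth hormone polyadenylation signal.

A second notable element is an FRT site immediately upstream of the hygromycin resistance coding sequence, which is followed by an SV40 poly(A) signal. No intact promoter is annotated ahead of this marker. This arrangement is typical of FLP-mediated integration vectors, in which recombination into a genomic FRT landing site places the hygromycin gene under a resident promoter, allowing selection of isogenic stable lines. That use is inferred from the features rather than stated.

The stated purpose is expression of fluorescently tagged PSMC2, which would support imaging of proteasome localisation or GFP-based capture of the tagged subunit.
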