Addgene plasmid #221516: PSMC2_GFP_Cterm
Purpose: Fluorescently tagged Psmc2-GFP
Depositing lab: Alessandro Ori. Depositing organization: Leibniz Institute on Aging - Fritz Lipmann Institute (FLI).
Backbone
  Vector backbone: GFP_Cterm
  Backbone size w/o insert (bp): 5848
  Vector type: Mammalian Expression
  Selectable markers: Hygromycin
Growth in bacteria
  Bacterial resistance: Ampicillin, 100 μg/mL
  Growth temperature: 37°C
  Growth strain: DH5alpha
  Copy number: High Copy
Gene/Insert
  Gene/Insert name: PSMC2
  Species: H. sapiens (human)
  Insert size (bp): 1302
  Entrez Gene: PSMC2 (a.k.a. MSS1, Nbla10058, RPT1, S7)
  Tag / fusion protein: GFP (C terminal on insert)
  Cloning method: Restriction Enzyme; 5′ cloning site Unknown (unknown if destroyed)
Terms and licenses: Academic/Nonprofit Terms; Industry Terms: Not Available to Industry
How to cite: PSMC2_GFP_Cterm was a gift from Alessandro Ori (Addgene plasmid # 221516 ; http://n2t.net/addgene:221516 ; RRID:Addgene_221516)
